>Addgene plasmid #80187 | non-targeting control gRNA (BRDN0001147649) | depositor full sequence | sequence record 150852 | Full Sequence
CCCGGGTGCAAAGATGGATAAAGTTTTAAACAGAGAGGAATCTTTGCAGCTAATGGACCTTCTAGGTCTT
GAAAGGAGTGGGAATTGGCTCCGGTGCCCGTCAGTGGGCAGAGCGCACATCGCCCACAGTCCCCGAGAAG
TTGGGGGGAGGGGTCGGCAATTGATCCGGTGCCTAGAGAAGGTGGCGCGGGGTAAACTGGGAAAGTGATG
TCGTGTACTGGCTCCGCCTTTTTCCCGAGGGTGGGGGAGAACCGTATATAAGTGCAGTAGTCGCCGTGAA
CGTTCTTTTTCGCAACGGGTTTGCCGCCAGAACACAGGTAAGTGCCGTGTGTGGTTCCCGCGGGCCTGGC
CTCTTTACGGGTTATGGCCCTTGCGTGCCTTGAATTACTTCCACCTGGCTGCAGTACGTGATTCTTGATC
CCGAGCTTCGGGTTGGAAGTGGGTGGGAGAGTTCGAGGCCTTGCGCTTAAGGAGCCCCTTCGCCTCGTGC
TTGAGTTGAGGCCTGGCCTGGGCGCTGGGGCCGCCGCGTGCGAATCTGGTGGCACCTTCGCGCCTGTCTC
GCTGCTTTCGATAAGTCTCTAGCCATTTAAAATTTTTGATGACCTGCTGCGACGCTTTTTTTCTGGCAAG
ATAGTCTTGTAAATGCGGGCCAAGATCTGCACACTGGTATTTCGGTTTTTGGGGCCGCGGGCGGCGACGG
GGCCCGTGCGTCCCAGCGCACATGTTCGGCGAGGCGGGGCCTGCGAGCGCGGCCACCGAGAATCGGACGG
GGGTAGTCTCAAGCTGGCCGGCCTGCTCTGGTGCCTGGCCTCGCGCCGCCGTGTATCGCCCCGCCCTGGG
CGGCAAGGCTGGCCCGGTCGGCACCAGTTGCGTGAGCGGAAAGATGGCCGCTTCCCGGCCCTGCTGCAGG
GAGCTCAAAATGGAGGACGCGGCGCTCGGGAGAGCGGGCGGGTGAGTCACCCACACAAAGGAAAAGGGCC
TTTCCGTCCTCAGCCGTCGCTTCATGTGACTCCACGGAGTACCGGGCGCCGTCCAGGCACCTCGATTAGT
TCTCGAGCTTTTGGAGTACGTCGTCTTTAGGTTGGGGGGAGGGGTTTTATGCGATGGAGTTTCCCCACAC
TGAGTGGGTGGAGACTGAAGTTAGGCCAGCTTGGCACTTGATGTAATTCTCCTTGGAATTTGCCCTTTTT
GAGTTTGGATCTTGGTTCATTCTCAAGCCTCAGACAGTGGTTCAAAGTTTTTTTCTTCCATTTCAGGTGT
CGTGACGTACGGCCACCATGACCGAGTACAAGCCCACGGTGCGCCTCGCCACCCGCGACGACGTCCCCAG
GGCCGTACGCACCCTCGCCGCCGCGTTCGCCGACTACCCCGCCACGCGCCACACCGTCGATCCGGACCGC
CACATCGAGCGGGTCACCGAGCTGCAAGAACTCTTCCTCACGCGCGTCGGGCTCGACATCGGCAAGGTGT
GGGTCGCGGACGACGGCGCCGCCGTGGCGGTCTGGACCACGCCGGAGAGCGTCGAAGCGGGGGCGGTGTT
CGCCGAGATCGGCCCGCGCATGGCCGAGTTGAGCGGTTCCCGGCTGGCCGCGCAGCAACAGATGGAAGGC
CTCCTGGCGCCGCACCGGCCCAAGGAGCCCGCGTGGTTCCTGGCCACCGTCGGAGTCTCGCCCGACCACC
AGGGCAAGGGTCTGGGCAGCGCCGTCGTGCTCCCCGGAGTGGAGGCGGCCGAGCGCGCCGGGGTGCCCGC
CTTCCTGGAGACCTCCGCGCCCCGCAACCTCCCCTTCTACGAGCGGCTCGGCTTCACCGTCACCGCCGAC
GTCGAGGTGCCCGAAGGACCGCGCACCTGGTGCATGACCCGCAAGCCCGGTGCCTGAACGCGTTAAGTCG
ACAATCAACCTCTGGATTACAAAATTTGTGAAAGATTGACTGGTATTCTTAACTATGTTGCTCCTTTTAC
GCTATGTGGATACGCTGCTTTAATGCCTTTGTATCATGCTATTGCTTCCCGTATGGCTTTCATTTTCTCC
TCCTTGTATAAATCCTGGTTGCTGTCTCTTTATGAGGAGTTGTGGCCCGTTGTCAGGCAACGTGGCGTGG
TGTGCACTGTGTTTGCTGACGCAACCCCCACTGGTTGGGGCATTGCCACCACCTGTCAGCTCCTTTCCGG
GACTTTCGCTTTCCCCCTCCCTATTGCCACGGCGGAACTCATCGCCGCCTGCCTTGCCCGCTGCTGGACA
GGGGCTCGGCTGTTGGGCACTGACAATTCCGTGGTGTTGTCGGGGAAATCATCGTCCTTTCCTTGGCTGC
TCGCCTGTGTTGCCACCTGGATTCTGCGCGGGACGTCCTTCTGCTACGTCCCTTCGGCCCTCAATCCAGC
GGACCTTCCTTCCCGCGGCCTGCTGCCGGCTCTGCGGCCTCTTCCGCGTCTTCGCCTTCGCCCTCAGACG
AGTCGGATCTCCCTTTGGGCCGCCTCCCCGCGTCGACTTTAAGACCAATGACTTACAAGGCAGCTGTAGA
TCTTAGCCACTTTTTAAAAGAAAAGGGGGGACTGGAAGGGCTAATTCACTCCCAACGAAGACAAGATCTG
CTTTTTGCTTGTACTGGGTCTCTCTGGTTAGACCAGATCTGAGCCTGGGAGCTCTCTGGCTAACTAGGGA
ACCCACTGCTTAAGCCTCAATAAAGCTTGCCTTGAGTGCTTCAAGTAGTGTGTGCCCGTCTGTTGTGTGA
CTCTGGTAACTAGAGATCCCTCAGACCCTTTTAGTCAGTGTGGAAAATCTCTAGCAGTACGTATAGTAGT
TCATGTCATCTTATTATTCAGTATTTATAACTTGCAAAGAAATGAATATCAGAGAGTGAGAGGAACTTGT
TTATTGCAGCTTATAATGGTTACAAATAAAGCAATAGCATCACAAATTTCACAAATAAAGCATTTTTTTC
ACTGCATTCTAGTTGTGGTTTGTCCAAACTCATCAATGTATCTTATCATGTCTGGCTCTAGCTATCCCGC
CCCTAACTCCGCCCATCCCGCCCCTAACTCCGCCCAGTTCCGCCCATTCTCCGCCCCATGGCTGACTAAT
TTTTTTTATTTATGCAGAGGCCGAGGCCGCCTCGGCCTCTGAGCTATTCCAGAAGTAGTGAGGAGGCTTT
TTTGGAGGCCTAGGGACGTACCCAATTCGCCCTATAGTGAGTCGTATTACGCGCGCTCACTGGCCGTCGT
TTTACAACGTCGTGACTGGGAAAACCCTGGCGTTACCCAACTTAATCGCCTTGCAGCACATCCCCCTTTC
GCCAGCTGGCGTAATAGCGAAGAGGCCCGCACCGATCGCCCTTCCCAACAGTTGCGCAGCCTGAATGGCG
AATGGG
[124 nt withheld, positions 3367-3490]
C
[91 nt withheld, positions 3492-3582]
A
[49 nt withheld, positions 3584-3632]
CCTTTGACGTTGGAGTCCACGTTCTTT
[37 nt withheld, positions 3660-3696]
ACCCTATCTCGGTCTATTCTTTTGATTTATAAGGGATTTTGCCGATTTCGGCCTATTGGTTAAAAAATGA
GCTGATTTAACAAAAATTTAACGCGAATTTTAACAAAATATTAACGCTTACAATTTAGGTGGCACTTTTC
GGGGAAATGTGCGCGGAACCCCTATTTGTTTATTTTTCTAAATACATTCAAATATGTATCCGCTCATGAG
ACAATAACCCTGATAAATGCTTCAATAATATTGAAAAAGGAAGAGTATGAGTATTCAACATTTCCGTGTC
GCCCTTATTCCCTTTTTTGCGGCATTTTGCCTTCCTGTTTTTGCTCACCCAGAAACGCTGGTGAAAGTAA
AAGATGCTGAAGATCAGTTGGGTGCACGAGTGGGTTACATCGAACTGGATCTCAACAGCGGTAAGATCCT
TGAGAGTTTTCGCCCCGAAGAACGTTTTCCAATGATGAGCACTTTTAAAGTTCTGCTATGTGGCGCGGTA
TTATCCCGTATTGACGCCGGGCAAGAGCAACTCGGTCGCCGCATACACTATTCTCAGAATGACTTGGTTG
AGTACTCACCAGTCACAGAAAAGCATCTTACGGATGGCATGACAGTAAGAGAATTATGCAGTGCTGCCAT
AACCATGAGTGATAACACTGCGGCCAACTTACTTCTGACAACGATCGGAGGACCGAAGGAGCTAACCGCT
TTTTTGCACAACATGGGGGATCATGTAACTCGCCTTGATCGTTGGGAACCGGAGCTGAATGAAGCCATAC
CAAACGACGAGCGTGACACCACGATGCCTGTAGCAATGGCAACAACGTTGCGCAAACTATTAACTGGCGA
ACTACTTACTCTAGCTTCCCGGCAACAATTAATAGACTGGATGGAGGCGGATAAAGTTGCAGGACCACTT
CTGCGCTCGGCCCTTCCGGCTGGCTGGTTTATTGCTGATAAATCTGGAGCCGGTGAGCGTGGGTCTCGCG
GTATCATTGCAGCACTGGGGCCAGATGGTAAGCCCTCCCGTATCGTAGTTATCTACACGACGGGGAGTCA
GGCAACTATGGATGAACGAAATAGACAGATCGCTGAGATAGGTGCCTCACTGATTAAGCATTGGTAACTG
TCAGACCAAGTTTACTCATATATACTTTAGATTGATTTAAAACTTCATTTTTAATTTAAAAGGATCTAGG
TGAAGATCCTTTTTGATAATCTCATGACCAAAATCCCTTAACGTGAGTTTTCGTTCCACTGAGCGTCAGA
CCCCGTAGAAAAGATCAAAGGATCTTCTTGAGATCCTTTTTTTCTGCGCGTAATCTGCTGCTTGCAAACA
AAAAAACCACCGCTACCAGCGGTGGTTTGTTTGCCGGATCAAGAGCTACCAACTCTTTTTCCGAAGGTAA
CTGGCTTCAGCAGAGCGCAGATACCAAATACTGTTCTTCTAGTGTAGCCGTAGTTAGGCCACCACTTCAA
GAACTCTGTAGCACCGCCTACATACCTCGCTCTGCTAATCCTGTTACCAGTGGCTGCTGCCAGTGGCGAT
AAGTCGTGTCTTACCGGGTTGGACTCAAGACGATAGTTACCGGATAAGGCGCAGCGGTCGGGCTGAACGG
GGGGTTCGTGCACACAGCCCAGCTTGGAGCGAACGACCTACACCGAACTGAGATACCTACAGCGTGAGCT
ATGAGAAAGCGCCACGCTTCCCGAAGGGAGAAAGGCGGACAGGTATCCGGTAAGCGGCAGGGTCGGAACA
GGAGAGCGCACGAGGGAGCTTCCAGGGGGAAACGCCTGGTATCTTTATAGTCCTGTCGGGTTTCGCCACC
TCTGACTTGAGCGTCGATTTTTGTGATGCTCGTCAGGGGGGCGGAGCCTATGGAAAAACGCCAGCAACGC
GGCCTTTTTACGGTTCCTGGCCTTTTGCTGGCCTTTTGCTCACATGTTCTTTCCTGCGTTATCCCCTGAT
TCTGTGGATAACCGTATTACCGCCTTTGAGTGAGCTGATACCGCTCGCCGCAGCCGAACGACCGAGCGCA
GCGAGTCAGTGAGCGAGGAAGCGGAAGAGCGCCCAATACGCAAACCGCCTCTCCCCGCGCGTTGGCCGAT
TCATTAATGCAGCTGGCACGACAGGTTTCCCGACTGGAAAGCGGGCAGTGAGCGCAACGCAATTAATGTG
AGTTAGCTCACTCATTAGGCACCCCAGGCTTTACACTTTATGCTTCCGGCTCGTATGTTGTGTGGAATTG
TGAGCGGATAACAATTTCACACAGGAAACAGCTATGACCATGATTACGCCAAGCGCGCAATTAACCCTCA
CTAAAGGGAACAAAAGCTGGAGCTGCAAGCTTAATGTAGTCTTATGCAATACTCTTGTAGTCTTGCAACA
TGGTAACGATGAGTTAGCAACATGCCTTACAAGGAGAGAAAAAGCACCGTGCATGCCGATTGGTGGAAGT
AAGGTGGTACGATCGTGCCTTATTAGGAAGGCAACAGACGGGTCTGACATGGATTGGACGAACCACTGAA
TTGCCGCATTGCAGAGATATTGTATTTAAGTGCCTAGCTCGATACATAAACGGGTCTCTCTGGTTAGACC
AGATCTGAGCCTGGGAGCTCTCTGGCTAACTAGGGAACCCACTGCTTAAGCCTCAATAAAGCTTGCCTTG
AGTGCTTCAAGTAGTGTGTGCCCGTCTGTTGTGTGACTCTGGTAACTAGAGATCCCTCAGACCCTTTTAG
TCAGTGTGGAAAATCTCTAGCAGTGGCGCCCGAACAGGGACTTGAAAGCGAAAGGGAAACCAGAGGAGCT
CTCTCGACGCAGGACTCGGCTTGCTGAAGCGCGCACGGCAAGAGGCGAGGGGCGGCGACTGGTGAGTACG
CCAAAAATTTTGACTAGCGGAGGCTAGAAGGAGAGAGATGGGTGCGAGAGCGTCAGTATTAAGCGGGGGA
GAATTAGATCGCGATGGGAAAAAATTCGGTTAAGGCCAGGGGGAAAGAAAAAATATAAATTAAAACATAT
AGTATGGGCAAGCAGGGAGCTAGAACGATTCGCAGTTAATCCTGGCCTGTTAGAAACATCAGAAGGCTGT
AGACAAATACTGGGACAGCTACAACCATCCCTTCAGACAGGATCAGAAGAACTTAGATCATTATATAATA
CAGTAGCAACCCTCTATTGTGTGCATCAAAGGATAGAGATAAAAGACACCAAGGAAGCTTTAGACAAGAT
AGAGGAAGAGCAAAACAAAAGTAAGACCACCGCACAGCAAGCGGCCGCTGATCTTCAGACCTGGAGGAGG
AGATATGAGGGACAATTGGAGAAGTGAATTATATAAATATAAAGTAGTAAAAATTGAACCATTAGGAGTA
GCACCCACCAAGGCAAAGAGAAGAGTGGTGCAGAGAGAAAAAAGAGCAGTGGGAATAGGAGCTTTGTTCC
TTGGGTTCTTGGGAGCAGCAGGAAGCACTATGGGCGCAGCGTCAATGACGCTGACGGTACAGGCCAGACA
ATTATTGTCTGGTATAGTGCAGCAGCAGAACAATTTGCTGAGGGCTATTGAGGCGCAACAGCATCTGTTG
CAACTCACAGTCTGGGGCATCAAGCAGCTCCAGGCAAGAATCCTGGCTGTGGAAAGATACCTAAAGGATC
AACAGCTCCTGGGGATTTGGGGTTGCTCTGGAAAACTCATTTGCACCACTGCTGTGCCTTGGAATGCTAG
TTGGAGTAATAAATCTCTGGAACAGATTTGGAATCACACGACCTGGATGGAGTGGGACAGAGAAATTAAC
AATTACACAAGCTTAATACACTCCTTAATTGAAGAATCGCAAAACCAGCAAGAAAAGAATGAACAAGAAT
TATTGGAATTAGATAAATGGGCAAGTTTGTGGAATTGGTTTAACATAACAAATTGGCTGTGGTATATAAA
ATTATTCATAATGATAGTAGGAGGCTTGGTAGGTTTAAGAATAGTTTTTGCTGTACTTTCTATAGTGAAT
AGAGTTAGGCAGGGATATTCACCATTATCGTTTCAGACCCACCTCCCAACCCCGAGGGGACCCAGAGAGG
GCCTATTTCCCATGATTCCTTCATATTTGCATATACGATACAAGGCTGTTAGAGAGATAATTAGAATTAA
TTTGACTGTAAACACAAAGATATTAGTACAAAATACGTGACGTAGAAAGTAATAATTTCTTGGGTAGTTT
GCAGTTTTAAAATTATGTTTTAAAATGGACTATCATATGCTTACCGTAACTTGAAAGTATTTCGATTTCT
TGGCTTTATATATCTTGTGGAAAGGACGAAACACCGCGGCCGCATCCTGTTATATTGTTTTAGAGCTAGA
AATAGCAAGTTAAAATAAGGCTAGTCCGTTATCAACTTGAAAAAGTGGCACCGAGTCGGTGCTTTTTTAA
GCTTGGCGTAACTAGATCTTGAGACAAATGGCAGTATTCATCCACAATTTTAAAAGAAAAGGGGGGATTG
GGGGGTACAGTGCAGGGGAAAGAATAGTAGACATAATAGCAACAGACATACAAACTAAAGAATTACAAAA
ACAAATTACAAAAATTCAAAATTTTCGGGTTTATTACAGGGACAGCAGAGATCCACTTTGGCGCCGGCTC
GAGGGGG
Features (pLannotate 1.2.2; 29 found; start..end, strand, type, name):
     14..80      +  CDS            small t antigen (fragment): SV40 (simian virus 40) small t antigen
    106..317     +  promoter       EF-1α core promoter: core promoter for human elongation factor EF-1α
    318..1256    +  intron         EF-1α intron A: intron upstream of the start codon of human EF-1α
   1278..1877    +  CDS            PuroR (fragment): puromycin N-acetyltransferase; pac from Streptomyces; confers resistance to puromycin
   1893..2481    +  misc_feature   WPRE: woodchuck hepatitis virus posttranscriptional regulatory element
   2532..2551    +  misc_feature   cPPT/CTS (fragment): central polypurine tract and central termination sequence of HIV-1
   2553..2786    +  LTR            3' LTR (ΔU3): self-inactivating 3' long terminal repeat (LTR) from HIV-1
   2864..2985    +  polyA_signal   SV40 poly(A) signal: SV40 polyadenylation signal
   3025..3160    +  rep_origin     SV40 ori: SV40 origin of replication
   3181..3199    -  promoter       T7 promoter: promoter for bacteriophage T7 RNA polymerase
   3207..3362    +  CDS            lacZα (fragment): LacZα fragment of β-galactosidase; lacZ fragment
   3367..3795    +  rep_origin     f1 ori (sequence partly withheld): f1 bacteriophage origin of replication; arrow indicates direction of (+) strand synthesis
   3848..3952    +  promoter       AmpR promoter: bla
   3953..4813    +  CDS            AmpR: β-lactamase; bla; confers resistance to ampicillin, carbenicillin, and related antibiotics
   4984..5572    +  rep_origin     ori: high-copy-number ColE1/pMB1/pBR322/pUC origin of replication
   5755..5847    +  CDS            lacI (fragment): lac repressor; lacI; The lac repressor binds to the lac operator to inhibit transcription in E. coli. This inhibition can be relieved by adding lactose or isopropyl-β-D-thiogalactopyranoside (IPTG).
   5860..5881    +  protein_bind   CAP binding site: CAP binding activates transcription in the presence of cAMP. E. coli catabolite activator protein
   5896..5926    +  promoter       lac promoter: promoter for the E. coli lac operon
   5934..5950    +  protein_bind   lac operator: The lac repressor binds to the lac operator to inhibit transcription in E. coli. This inhibition can be relieved by adding lactose or isopropyl-β-D-thiogalactopyranoside (IPTG). lac repressor encoded by lacI
   5995..6013    +  promoter       T3 promoter: promoter for bacteriophage T3 RNA polymerase
   6041..6267    +  promoter       RSV promoter: Rous sarcoma virus enhancer/promoter
   6268..6448    +  LTR            5' LTR (truncated): truncated 5' long terminal repeat (LTR) from HIV-1
   6495..6620    +  misc_feature   HIV-1 Ψ: packaging signal of human immunodeficiency virus type 1
   6604..6967    +  CDS            HIV-1 gag (fragment): gag protein from human immunodeficiency virus 1; gag
   7113..7346    +  misc_feature   RRE: The Rev response element (RRE) of HIV-1 allows for Rev-dependent mRNA export from the nucleus to the cytoplasm.
   7723..7749    +  CDS            Rev (fragment): human immunodeficiency virus 1 (HIV-1) Rev protein; rev; enhances nuclear export of unspliced and incompletely spliced viral mRNAs
   7753..7993    +  promoter       U6 promoter: RNA polymerase III promoter for human U6 snRNA
   8023..8098    +  misc_RNA       gRNA scaffold: guide RNA scaffold for the Streptococcus pyogenes CRISPR/Cas9 system
   8154..8271    +  misc_feature   cPPT/CTS: central polypurine tract and central termination sequence of HIV-1
