[The description below was written by a language model from this plasmid's Addgene catalogue record and pLannotate feature annotations shown in this document.]
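Description:
The non-targeting control gRNA plasmid (BRDN0001147649) is a third-generation lentiviral guide RNA vector built on the lentiGuide-Puro backbone, for use in mammalian cells as a negative control in CRISPR-Cas9 experiments. It is maintained in E. coli through a high-copy ColE1/pUC-type origin with ampicillin selection (AmpR under its own promoter). The backbone also carries an f1 origin, an SV40 origin and poly(A) signal, and remnants of a lac cloning region with flanking T3 and T7 promoters.

The lentiviral transfer cassette begins with an RSV promoter fused to a truncated HIV-1 5' LTR, which makes genomic RNA production independent of Tat. This is followed by the Ψ packaging signal with a partial gag sequence and the Rev response element for Rev-dependent nuclear export. A human U6 RNA polymerase III promoter then drives a 20-nucleotide spacer joined to the Streptococcus pyogenes Cas9 guide scaffold. The spacer is catalogued as non-targeting with human listed as the species, so it should load into Cas9 without directing cleavage of a gene. A cPPT/CTS element follows the guide cassette. Next, the EF-1α core promoter with its intron A expresses puromycin N-acetyltransferase, allowing puromycin selection of transduced cells. A WPRE enhances transcript expression, and the ΔU3 3' LTR makes the integrated provirus self-inactivating.

The plasmid encodes no Cas9, so the nuclease must be supplied separately, for instance from a Cas9-expressing cell line. It comes from work on optimized sgRNA design and off-target minimization. It typically serves as a baseline control alongside gene-targeting guides in the same backbone, accounting for effects of transduction, selection and guide expression.
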