Addgene plasmid #80187: non-targeting control gRNA (BRDN0001147649)
Purpose: 3rd generation lentiviral gRNA plasmid, non-targeting control gRNA
Depositing lab: John Doench & David Root. Depositing organization: Broad Institute. Publication: Optimized sgRNA design to maximize activity and minimize off-target effects of CRISPR-Cas9. Doench JG, Fusi N, Sullender M, Hegde M, Vaimberg EW, Donovan KF, Smith I, Tothova Z, Wilen C, Orchard R, Virgin HW, Listgarten J, Root DE. Nat Biotechnol. 2016 Jan 18. doi: 10.1038/nbt.3437. PubMed 26780180.
Backbone
  Vector backbone: lentiGuide-Puro
  Backbone manufacturer: Zhang Lab (Addgene plasmid # 52963)
  Vector type: Mammalian Expression, Lentiviral, CRISPR
  Selectable markers: Puromycin
Growth in bacteria
  Bacterial resistance: Ampicillin, 100 μg/mL
  Growth temperature: 37°C
  Growth strain: DH5alpha
  Copy number: High Copy
Gene/Insert
  Gene/Insert name: Non-targeting control gRNA
  gRNA/shRNA sequence: CGGCCGCATCCTGTTATATT
  Species: H. sapiens (human)
  Promoter: hU6
  Cloning method: Unknown
  Sequencing primers: 5′ U6-F; 3′ pS2-R
Terms and licenses: Academic/Nonprofit Terms; Industry Terms: Not Available to Industry
How to cite: non-targeting control gRNA (BRDN0001147649) was a gift from John Doench & David Root (Addgene plasmid # 80187 ; http://n2t.net/addgene:80187 ; RRID:Addgene_80187)
