>Addgene plasmid #80187 | non-targeting control gRNA (BRDN0001147649) | depositor partial sequence | sequence record 150853 | Target Sequence
CGGCCGCATCCTGTTATATT
