>Addgene plasmid #80187 | non-targeting control gRNA (BRDN0001147649) | addgene partial sequence | sequence record 189094 | hU6-F
TAGAAAGTAATAATTTCTTGGGTAGTTTGCAGTTTTAAAATTATGTTTTAAAATGGACTATCATATGCTT
ACCGTAACTTGAAAGTATTTCGATTTCTTGGCTTTATATATCTTGTGGAAAGGACGAAACACCGCGGCCG
CATCCTGTTATATTGTTTTAGAGCTAGAAATAGCAAGTTAAAATAAGGCTAGTCCGTTATCAACTTGAAA
AAGTGGCACCGAGTCGGTGCTTTTTTAAGCTTGGCGTAACTAGATCTTGAGACAAATGGCAGTATTCATC
CACAATTTTAAAAGAAAAGGGGGGATTGGGGGGTACAGTGCAGGGGAAAGAATAGTAGACATAATAGCAA
CAGACATACAAACTAAAGAATTACAAAAACAAATTACAAAAATTCAAAATTTTCGGGTTTATTACAGGGA
CAGCAGAGATCCACTTTGGCGCCGGCTCGAGGGGGCCCGGGTGCAAAGATGGATAAAGTTTTAAACAGAG
AGGAATCTTTGCAGCTAATGGACCTTCTAGGTCTTGAAAGGAGTGGGAATTGGCTCCGGTGCCCGTCAGT
GGGCAGAGCG
